>Addgene plasmid #51229 | pBEVY-GU | depositor full sequence | sequence record 77671 | pBEVY-GU sequence 6145 bps
GCGCCCAATACGCAAACCGCCTCTCCCCGCGCGTTGGCCGATTCATTAATGCAGCTGGCACGACAGGTTT
CCCGACTGGAAAGCGGGCAGTGAGCGCAACGCAATTAATGTGAGTTAGCTCACTCATTAGGCACCCCAGG
CTTTACACTTTATGCTTCCGGCTCGTATGTTGTGTGGAATTGTGAGCGGATAACAATTTCACACAGGAAA
CAGCTATGACCATGATTACGCCAAGCTTTTCATAGGGTAGGGGAATTTCGGGCATGCCGGTAGAGGTGTG
GTCAATAAGAGCGACCTCATGCTATACCTGAGAAAGCAACCTGACCTACAGGAAAGAGTTACTCAAGAAC
AAGAATTTTCGTTTTAAAACCTAAGAGTCACTTTAAAATTTGTATACACTTATTTTTTTTATAACTTATT
TAATAATAAAAATCATAAATCATAAGAAATTCGCTTATTTAGAAGTGTCAACAACGTATCTACCAACGAT
TTGACCCTTTTCCATCTTTTCGTAAATTTCTGGCAAGGTAGACAAGCCGACAACCTTGATTGGAGACTTG
ACCAAACCTCTGGCGAAGAAGTCCAAAGCTTGCATGCCTGCAGGTCGACTCTAGAGGATCCCCTTTCAAA
AATTCTTACTTTTTTTTTGGATGGACGCAAAGAAGTTTAATAATCATATTACATGGCATTACCACCATAT
ACATATCCATATACATATCCATATCTAATCTTACTTATATGTTGTGGAAATGTAAAGAGCCCCATTATCT
TAGCCTAAAAAAACCTTCTCTTTGGAACTTTCAGTAATACGCTTAACTGCTCATTGCTATATTGAAGTAC
GGATTAGAAGCCGCCGAGCGGGTGACAGCCCTCCGAAGGAAGACTCTCCTCCGTGCGTCCTCGTCTTCAC
CGGTCGCGTTCCTGAAACGCAGATGTGCCTCGCGCCGCACTGCTCCGAACAATAAAGATTCTACAATACT
AGCTTTTATGGTTATGAAGAGGAAAAATTGGCAGTAACCTGGCCCCACAAACCTTCAAATGAACGAATCA
AATTAACAACCATAGGATGATAATGCGATTAGTTTTTTAGCCTTATTTCTGGGGTAATTAATCAGCGAAG
CGATGATTTTTGATCTATTAACAGATATATAAATGCAAAAACTGCATAACCACTTTAACTAATACTTTCA
ACATTTTCGGTTTGTATTACTTCTTATTCAAATGTAATAAAAGTATCAACAAAAAATTGTTAATATACCT
CTATACTTTAACGTCAAGGAGAAAAAACCCGGGTACCGAGCTCGAATTCGACACTTCTAAATAAGCGGAT
CTCCTATGCCTTCACGATTTATAGTTTCCATTATCAAGTATGCCTATATTAGTATATAGCATCTTTAGAT
GACAGTGTTCGAAGTTTCACGAATAAAAGATAATATTCTACTTTTTGCTCCCACCGCGTTTGCTAGCACG
AGTGAACACCATCCCTCGCCTGTGAGTTGTACCCATTCCTCTAAACTGTAGACATGGTAGCTTCAGCAGT
GTTCGTTATGTACGGCATCCTCCAACAAACAGTCGGTTATAGTTTGTCCTGCTCCTCTGAATCGTCTCCC
TCGATATTTCTCATTTTCCTTCGCATGCCCTCGAGCGGAACGAAGCATCTGTGCTTCATTTTGTAGAACA
AAAATGCAACGCGAGAGCGCTAATTTTTCAAACAAAGAATCTGAGCTGCATTTTTACAGAACAGAAATGC
AACGCGAAAGCGCTATTTTACCAACGAAGAATCTGTGCTTCATTTTTGTAAAACAAAAATGCAACGCGAG
AGCGCTAATTTTTCAAACAAAGAATCTGAGCTGCATTTTTACAGAACAGAAATGCAACGCGAGAGCGCTA
TTTTACCAACAAAGAATCTATACTTCTTTTTTGTTCTACAAAAATGCATCCCGAGAGCGCTATTTTTCTA
ACAAAGCATCTTAGATTACTTTTTTTCTCCTTTGTGCGCTCTATAATGCAGTCTCTTGATAACTTTTTGC
ACTGTAGGTCCGTTAAGGTTAGAAGAAGGCTACTTTGGTGTCTATTTTCTCTTCCATAAAAAAAGCCTGA
CTCCACTTCCCGCGTTTACTGATTACTAGCGAAGCTGCGGGTGCATTTTTTCAAGATAAAGGCATCCCCG
ATTATATTCTATACCGATGTGGATTGCGCATACTTTGTGAACAGAAAGTGATAGCGTTGATGATTCTTCA
TTGGTCAGAAAATTATGAACGGTTTCTTCTATTTTGTCTCTATATTACGTATAGGAAATGTTTACATTTT
CGTATTGTTTTCGATTCACTCTATGAATAGTTCTTACTACAATTTTTTTGTCTAAAGAGTAATACTAGAG
ATAAACATAAAAAATGTAGAGGTCGAGTTTAGATGCAAGTTCAAGGAGCGAAAGGTGGATGGGTAGGTTA
TATAGGGATATAGCACAGAGATATATAGCAAAGAGATACTTTTGAGCAATGTTTGTGGAAGCGGTATTCG
CAATATTTTAGTAGCTCGTTACAGTCCGGTGCGTTTTTGGTTTTTTGAAAGTGCGTCTTCAGAGCGCTTT
TGGTTTTCAAAAGCGCTCTGAAGTTCCTATACTTTCTAGCTAGAGAATAGGAACTTCGGAATAGGAACTT
CAAAGCGTTTCCGAAAACGAGCGCTTCCGAAAATGCAACGCGAGCTGCGCACATACAGCTCACTGTTCAC
GTCGCACCTATATCTGCGTGTTGCCTGTATATATATATACATGAGAAGAACGGCATAGTGCGTGTTTATG
CTTAAATGCGTACTTATATGCGTCTATTTATGTAGGATGAAAGGTAGTCTAGTACCTCCTGTGATATTAT
CCCATTCCATGCGGGGTATCGTATGCTTCCTTCAGCACTACCCTTTAGCTGTTCTATATGCTGCCACTCC
TCAATTGGATTAGTCTCATCCTTCAATGCTATCATTTCCTTTGATATTGGATCGATCCGATGATAAGCTG
TCAAACATGAGAATTGGGTAATAACTGATATAATTAAATTGAAGCTCTAATTTGTGAGTTTAGTATACAT
GCATTTACTTATAATACAGTTTTTTAGTTTTGCTGGCCGCATCTTCTCAAATATGCTTCCCAGCCTGCTT
TTCTGTAACGTTCACCCTCTACCTTAGCATCCCTTCCCTTTGCAAATAGTCCTCTTCCAACAATAATAAT
GTCAGATCCTGTAGAGACCACATCATCCACGGTTCTATACTGTTGACCCAATGCGTCTCCCTTGTCATCT
AAACCCACACCGGGTGTCATAATCAACCAATCGTAACCTTCATCTCTTCCACCCATGTCTCTTTGAGCAA
TAAAGCCGATAACAAAATCTTTGTCGCTCTTCGCAATGTCAACAGTACCCTTAGTATATTCTCCAGTAGA
TAGGGAGCCCTTGCATGACAATTCTGCTAACATCAAAAGGCCTCTAGGTTCCTTTGTTACTTCTTCTGCC
GCCTGCTTCAAACCGCTAACAATACCTGGGCCCACCACACCGTGTGCATTCGTAATGTCTGCCCATTCTG
CTATTCTGTATACACCCGCAGAGTACTGCAATTTGACTGTATTACCAATGTCAGCAAATTTTCTGTCTTC
GAAGAGTAAAAAATTGTACTTGGCGGATAATGCCTTTAGCGGCTTAACTGTGCCCTCCATGGAAAAATCA
GTCAAGATATCCACATGTGTTTTTAGTAAACAAATTTTGGGACCTAATGCTTCAACTAACTCCAGTAATT
CCTTGGTGGTACGAACATCCAATGAAGCACACAAGTTTGTTTGCTTTTCGTGCATGATATTAAATAGCTT
GGCAGCAACAGGACTAGGATGAGTAGCAGCACGTTCCTTATATGTAGCTTTCGACATGATTTATCTTCGT
TTCCTGCATGTTTTTGTTCTGTGCAGTTGGGTTAAGAATACTGGGCAATTTCATGTTTCTTCAACACTAC
ATATGCGTATATATACCAATCTAAGTCTGTGCTCCTTCCTTCGTTCTTCCTTCTGTTCGGAGATTACCGA
ATCAAAAAAATTTCAAAGAAACCGAAATCAAAAAAAAGAATAAAAAAAAAATGATGAATTGAATTGAAAA
GCTAATTCTTGAAGACGAAAGGGCCTCGTGATACGCCTATTTTTATAGGTTAATGTCATGATAATAATGG
TTTCTTAGACGTCAGGTGGCACTTTTCGGGGAAATGTGCGCGGAACCCCTATTTGTTTATTTTTCTAAAT
ACATTCAAATATGTATCCGCTCATGAGACAATAACCCTGATAAATGCTTCAATAATATTGAAAAAGGAAG
AGTATGAGTATTCAACATTTCCGTGTCGCCCTTATTCCCTTTTTTGCGGCATTTTGCCTTCCTGTTTTTG
CTCACCCAGAAACGCTGGTGAAAGTAAAAGATGCTGAAGATCAGTTGGGTGCACGAGTGGGTTACATCGA
ACTGGATCTCAACAGCGGTAAGATCCTTGAGAGTTTTCGCCCCGAAGAACGTTTTCCAATGATGAGCACT
TTTAAAGTTCTGCTATGTGGCGCGGTATTATCCCGTATTGACGCCGGGCAAGAGCAACTCGGTCGCCGCA
TACACTATTCTCAGAATGACTTGGTTGAGTACTCACCAGTCACAGAAAAGCATCTTACGGATGGCATGAC
AGTAAGAGAATTATGCAGTGCTGCCATAACCATGAGTGATAACACTGCGGCCAACTTACTTCTGACAACG
ATCGGAGGACCGAAGGAGCTAACCGCTTTTTTGCACAACATGGGGGATCATGTAACTCGCCTTGATCGTT
GGGAACCGGAGCTGAATGAAGCCATACCAAACGACGAGCGTGACACCACGATGCCTGTAGCAATGGCAAC
AACGTTGCGCAAACTATTAACTGGCGAACTACTTACTCTAGCTTCCCGGCAACAATTAATAGACTGGATG
GAGGCGGATAAAGTTGCAGGACCACTTCTGCGCTCGGCCCTTCCGGCTGGCTGGTTTATTGCTGATAAAT
CTGGAGCCGGTGAGCGTGGGTCTCGCGGTATCATTGCAGCACTGGGGCCAGATGGTAAGCCCTCCCGTAT
CGTAGTTATCTACACGACGGGGAGTCAGGCAACTATGGATGAACGAAATAGACAGATCGCTGAGATAGGT
GCCTCACTGATTAAGCATTGGTAACTGTCAGACCAAGTTTACTCATATATACTTTAGATTGATTTAAAAC
TTCATTTTTAATTTAAAAGGATCTAGGTGAAGATCCTTTTTGATAATCTCATGACCAAAATCCCTTAACG
TGAGTTTTCGTTCCACTGAGCGTCAGACCCCGTAGAAAAGATCAAAGGATCTTCTTGAGATCCTTTTTTT
CTGCGCGTAATCTGCTGCTTGCAAACAAAAAAACCACCGCTACCAGCGGTGGTTTGTTTGCCGGATCAAG
AGCTACCAACTCTTTTTCCGAAGGTAACTGGCTTCAGCAGAGCGCAGATACCAAATACTGTCCTTCTAGT
GTAGCCGTAGTTAGGCCACCACTTCAAGAACTCTGTAGCACCGCCTACATACCTCGCTCTGCTAATCCTG
TTACCAGTGGCTGCTGCCAGTGGCGATAAGTCGTGTCTTACCGGGTTGGACTCAAGACGATAGTTACCGG
ATAAGGCGCAGCGGTCGGGCTGAACGGGGGGTTCGTGCACACAGCCCAGCTTGGAGCGAACGACCTACAC
CGAACTGAGATACCTACAGCGTGAGCTATGAGAAAGCGCCACGCTTCCCGAAGGGAGAAAGGCGGACAGG
TATCCGGTAAGCGGCAGGGTCGGAACAGGAGAGCGCACGAGGGAGCTTCCAGGGGGAAACGCCTGGTATC
TTTATAGTCCTGTCGGGTTTCGCCACCTCTGACTTGAGCGTCGATTTTTGTGATGCTCGTCAGGGGGGCG
GAGCCTATGGAAAAACGCCAGCAACGCGGCCTTTTTACGGTTCCTGGCCTTTTGCTGGCCTTTTGCTCAC
ATGTTCTTTCCTGCGTTATCCCCTGATTCTGTGGATAACCGTATTACCGCCTTTGAGTGAGCTGATACCG
CTCGCCGCAGCCGAACGACCGAGCGCAGCGAGTCAGTGAGCGAGGAAGCGGAAGA
Features (pLannotate 1.2.2; 17 found; start..end, strand, type, name):
      1..93      +  CDS            lacI (fragment): lac repressor; lacI; The lac repressor binds to the lac operator to inhibit transcription in E. coli. This inhibition can be relieved by adding lactose or isopropyl-β-D-thiogalactopyranoside (IPTG).
    106..127     +  protein_bind   CAP binding site: CAP binding activates transcription in the presence of cAMP. E. coli catabolite activator protein
    142..172     +  promoter       lac promoter: promoter for the E. coli lac operon
    180..196     +  protein_bind   lac operator: The lac repressor binds to the lac operator to inhibit transcription in E. coli. This inhibition can be relieved by adding lactose or isopropyl-β-D-thiogalactopyranoside (IPTG). lac repressor encoded by lacI
    267..454     -  terminator     ADH1 terminator: S. cerevisiae ADH1; transcription terminator for the S. cerevisiae alcohol dehydrogenase 1 (ADH1) gene
    458..592     -  CDS            ADH1 (fragment): ADH1_YEAST - Also known as ADC1. Experimental evidence at protein level: Swiss-Prot protein existence level 1. This isozyme preferentially catalyzes the conversion of primary unbranched alcohols to their corresponding aldehydes. Also shows activity toward secondary alcohols. From Saccharomyces cerevisiae (strain ATCC 204508 / S288c) (Baker's yeast).
    586..623     -  misc_feature   MCS (fragment): pUC18/19 multiple cloning site
    624..1288    +  promoter       GAL1,10 promoter: GAL1 and GAL10 genes of S. cerevisiae; divergent inducible promoter, regulated by Gal4
   1288..1309    -  misc_feature   MCS (fragment): pUC18/19 multiple cloning site
   1325..1624    +  terminator     ADH2 terminator: transcription terminator for the S. cerevisiae alcohol dehydrogenase 2 (ADH2) gene
   1649..2993    -  rep_origin     2μ ori: yeast 2μ plasmid origin of replication
   2998..3014    -  promoter       tet promoter (fragment): E. coli promoter for tetracycline efflux protein gene
   3104..3907    -  CDS            URA3: orotidine-5'-phosphate decarboxylase, required for uracil biosynthesis; S. cerevisiae URA3; yeast auxotrophic marker, counterselectable with 5-fluoroorotic acid (5-FOA)
   3908..4123    -  promoter       URA3 promoter: S. cerevisiae URA3
   4239..4343    +  promoter       AmpR promoter: bla
   4344..5204    +  CDS            AmpR: β-lactamase; bla; confers resistance to ampicillin, carbenicillin, and related antibiotics
   5375..5963    +  rep_origin     ori: high-copy-number ColE1/pMB1/pBR322/pUC origin of replication
