[The description below was written by a language model from this plasmid's Addgene catalogue record and pLannotate feature annotations shown in this document.]
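Description:
pBEVY-GU is an empty yeast expression backbone of about 6.1 kb, built on the episomal shuttle vector YEplac195 and designed for co-expressing two proteins in Saccharomyces cerevisiae from a single plasmid. It shuttles between hosts. In E. coli it is maintained at high copy by a ColE1/pUC-type origin and selected through the β-lactamase (AmpR) gene. In yeast it replicates through the 2μ origin and is selected by complementation of uracil auxotrophy with URA3, expressed from its own promoter. URA3 is also counterselectable with 5-fluoroorotic acid, which allows plasmid loss to be selected.

The functional core is the divergent GAL1,10 promoter, a Gal4-regulated intergenic region that drives transcription outward in both directions when cells are induced with galactose. Each side of the promoter abuts a short fragment of the pUC18/19 polylinker that serves as a restriction cloning site. Each site is followed by its own yeast terminator, the ADH1 terminator (with a small residual piece of ADH1 coding sequence) on one side and the ADH2 terminator on the other. Two open reading frames inserted by restriction cloning are therefore transcribed as separate, coordinately inducible mRNAs. No insert, epitope tag or reporter is annotated, consistent with the empty-backbone designation. Remnants of the lac region (a lacI fragment, CAP site, lac promoter and operator) and a tet promoter fragment are carryovers from the parental vector.

The record describes the plasmid as similar to its sibling pBEVY-GL, and the series was developed to study interactions among components of multi-protein complexes. The depositor notes minor sequence discrepancies at cloning junctions that are not expected to affect function.
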