Addgene plasmid #51229: pBEVY-GU
Purpose: (Empty Backbone) bi-directional expression vector for yeast, galactose inducible, URA3 selection
Depositing lab: Charles Miller. Depositing organization: Tulane University. Publication: Assessment of aryl hydrocarbon receptor complex interactions using pBEVY plasmids: expressionvectors with bi-directional promoters for use in Saccharomyces cerevisiae. Miller CA 3rd, Martinat MA, Hyman LE. Nucleic Acids Res. 1998 Aug 1;26(15):3577-83. 10.1093/nar/26.15.3577 PubMed 9671822.
Backbone
  Vector backbone: YEplac195
  Backbone manufacturer: R.D.Gietz (University of Manitoba)
  Modifications to backbone: Similar to pBEVY-GL, Addgene plasmid 51225
  Vector type: Yeast Expression
  Promoter: GAL1,10
  Selectable markers: URA3
Growth in bacteria
  Bacterial resistance: Ampicillin, 100 μg/mL
  Growth temperature: 37°C
  Growth strain: DH5alpha
  Copy number: High Copy
Gene/Insert
  Cloning method: Restriction Enzyme
  Sequencing primers: 5′ Gal1 and Gal10Pro_F
Terms and licenses: Academic/Nonprofit Terms; Industry Terms: Not Available to Industry
Depositor comments: Please note that there are minor discrepancies between Addgene's quality control sequence and depositor's reference sequence. The changes are in cloning junctions and should not affect plasmid function.
How to cite: pBEVY-GU was a gift from Charles Miller (Addgene plasmid # 51229 ; http://n2t.net/addgene:51229 ; RRID:Addgene_51229)
