>Addgene plasmid #51229 | pBEVY-GU | addgene partial sequence | sequence record 78926 | pJG4_5_rev 5'-GGAGACTTGACCAAACCTCTGGCG-3'
TGCAGGTCGACTCTAGAGGATCCCCTTTCAAAAATTCTTACTTTTTTTTTGGATGGACGCAAAGAAGTTT
AATAATCATATTACATGGCATTACCACCATATACATATCCATATACATATCCATATCTAATCTTACTTAT
ATGTTGTGGAAATGTAAAGAGCCCCATTATCTTAGCCTAAAAAAACCTTCTCTTTGGAACTTTCAGTAAT
ACGCTTAACTGCTCATTGCTATATTGAAGTACGGATTAGAAGCCGCCGAGCGGGTGACAGCCCTCCGAAG
GAAGACTCTCCTCCGTGCGTCCTCGTCTTCACCGGTCGCGTTCCTGAAACGCAGATGTGCCTCGCGCCGC
ACTGCTCCGAACAATAAAGATTCTACAATACTAGCTTTTATGGTTATGAAGAGGAAAAATTGGCAGTAAC
CTGGCCCCACAAACCTTCAAATGAACGAATCAAATTAACAACCATAGGATGATAATGCGATTAGTTTTTT
AGCCTTATTTCTGGGGTAATTAATCAGCGAAGCGATGATTTTTGATCTATTAACAGATATATAAATGCAA
AAACTGCATAACCACTTTAACTAATACTTTCAACATTTTCGGTTTGTATTACTTCTTATTCAAATGTAAT
AAAAGTATCAACAAAAAATTGTTAATATACCTCTATACTTTAACGTCAAGGAGAAAAAACCCGGGTACCG
AGCTCGAATTCGACACTCTAAATAAGCGGATCTCTTATGTCTTTACGATTTATAGTTTTCATTATCAAGT
ATGCCTATATTAGTATATAGCATCTTTAGATGACAGTGTTCGAAGTTTCACGAATAAAAGATAATATTCT
ACTTTTTGCTCCCACCGCGTTTGCTAGCACGAGTGAACACCATCCCTCGCCTGTGAGTTGTACCCATTCC
TCTAAACTGTAGACATGGTAGCTTCAGCAGTGTTCGTTATGTAC
