>Addgene plasmid #51229 | pBEVY-GU | addgene partial sequence | sequence record 79205 | Amp-R 5'-ATAATACCGCGCCACATAGC-3'
AACTCTCAAGGATCTTACCGCTGTTGAGATCCAGTTCGATGTAACCCACTCGTGCACCCAACTGATCTTC
AGCATCTTTTACTTTCACCAGCGTTTCTGGGTGAGCAAAAACAGGAAGGCAAAATGCCGCAAAAAAGGGA
ATAAGGGCGACACGGAAATGTTGAATACTCATACTCTTCCTTTTTCAATATTATTGAAGCATTTATCAGG
GTTATTGTCTCATGAGCGGATACATATTTGAATGTATTTAGAAAAATAAACAAATAGGGGTTCCGCGCAC
ATTTCCCCGAAAAGTGCCACCTGACGTCTAAGAAACCATTATTATCATGACATTAACCTATAAAAATAGG
CGTATCACGAGGCCCTTTCGTCTTCAAGAATTAGCTTTTCAATTCATCATTTTTTTTTTATTCTTTTTTT
TGATTTCGGTTTCCTTGAAATTTTTTTGATTCGGTAATCTCCGAACAGAAGGAAGAACGAAGGAAGGAGC
ACAGACTTAGATTGGTATATATACGCATATGTAGTGTTGAAGAAACATGAAATTGCCCAGTATTCTTAAC
CCAACTGCACAGAACAAAAACATGCAGGAAACGAAGATAAATCATGTCGAAAGCTACATATAAGGAACGT
GCTGCTACTCATCCTAGTCCTGTTGCTGCCAAGCTATTTAATATCATGCACGAAAAGCAAACAAACTTGT
GTGCTTCATTGGATGTTCGTACCACCAAGGAATTACTGGAGTTAGTTGAAGCATTAGGTCCCAAAATTTG
TTTACTAAAAACACATGTGGATATCTTGACTGATTTTTCCATGG
